>Addgene plasmid #232521 | pBEL2889 | addgene full sequence | sequence record 464739 | Addgene NGS Result
CATTCAGAGAAGAAACCAATTGTCCATATTGCATCAGACATTGCCGTCACTGCGTCTTTTACTGGCTCTT
CTCGCTAACCAAACCGGTAACCCCGCTTATTAAAAGCATTCTGTAACAAAGCGGGACCAAAGCCATGACA
AAAACGCGTAACAAAAGTGTCTATAATCACGGCAGAAAAGTCCACATTGATTATTTGCACGGCGTCACAC
TTTGCTATGCCATAGCATTTTTATCCATAAGATTAGCGGATCCTACCTGACGCTTTTTATCGCAACTCTC
TACTGTTTCTCCATACCCGTTTTTTGGGCTAGCCGAAGGGTGAATTATGCATCACCACCATCACCATCAG
CATCAACACGAAAATCTGTATTTTCAGGGGATGGCTCTTAACACACCACAAATTACGCCGACAAAAAAGA
TAACAGTGAGGGCAATCGGCGAGGAACTGCCGCGTGGTGATTACCAACGTTGCCCGCAATGTGACATGCT
GTTTAGCCTGCCCGAGATAAATTCTCATCAAAGTGCCTATTGTCCGCGCTGTCAGGCAAAAATTCGTGAC
GGGCGCGACTGGTCGCTAACGCGCCTGGCGGCAATGGCCTTCACCATGCTGTTGCTTATGCCGTTTGCCT
GGGGCGAACCGCTGTTGCATATCTGGCTGTTAGGCATTCGTATTGACGCCAACGTTATGCAAGGCATCTG
GCAAATGACCAAACAGGGCGATGCGATAACGGGGTCGATGGTCTTTTTCTCTGTTATTGGTGCCCCGCTC
ATTCTGGTGACCTCCATAGCTTATTTATGGTTTGGTAACCGACTGGGAATGAATTTACGTCCGGTACTGC
TGATGCTTGAGCGACTTAAAGAGTGGGTAATGCTCGATATCTACCTGGTCGGCATTGGCGTTGCTTCTAT
AAAGGTACAGGATTATGCCCATATCCAGGCTGGTGTCGGCTTGTTCTCTTTTGTGGCGTTGGTGATTTTA
ACGACGGTGACGTTGTCACATCTTAATGTCGAAGAACTGTGGGAGCGATTTTATCCGCAGCGCCCCGCTT
GACGAAGGGTGAATTATGACGCGTAGGGACGAGAAACTTCGTGTCTGCCTTGGGTGCCATTTTACCGGCT
ATCCAGATCAGCGTGGTCGCTGCCCGCGTTGCCATATCCCGCTACGCCTGCGTCGCCGTCATAGTCTGCA
AAAATCTTGGGCGGCGCTGTTAGCGTCAATCGTTTTATTGTTACCTGCCAACCTGTTGCCTATTTCTATC
ATTTATCTGAACGGAGGACGGCAGGAAGATACAATTCTTTCCGGAATTATGTCGCTGGCAAGTAGCAACA
TTGCGGTTGCAGGAATCGTGTTTATCGCCAGTATTCTGGTCCCGTTTACTAAAGTGATCGTCATGTTCAC
TTTACTGTTGAGCATTCATTTTAAATCTCAGCAAGGTTTACGCACACGCATTCTGTTACTGCGGATGGTG
ACCTGGATTGGTCGCTGGTCGATGCTCGACCTGTTTGTCATATCTTTAACCATGTCGCTGATTAATCGCG
ATCAGTGTCTCGCTTTTACTATGGGACCGGCTGCGTTTTATTTCGGCGCAGCGGTAATTTTGACTATTCT
TGCTGTGGAATGGCTGGACAGCCGCTTACTTTGGGATGCACATGAGTCAGGAAACGCCCGCTTCGACGAC
TGAAGCGCAGATTAAAAATAAACGCCGTATCTCACCTTTCTGGCTGCTGCCGTTCATCGCGCTAATGATT
GCCAGTTGGCTGATTTGGGACAGTTATCAGGACCGGGGTAATACCGTCACCATCGACTTTATGTCGGCGG
ATGGTATTGTTCCAGGCCGTACGCCTGTTCGTTATCAGGGCGTTGAAGTCGGAACAGTGCAGGATATCAG
CCTCAGCGACGATCTTCGTAAGATTGAAGTCAAGGTCAGCATCAAGTCCGATATGAAAGATGCGCTGCGC
GAAGAGACTCAGTTCTGGCTGGTGACGCCAAAAGCATCGTTGGCAGGTGTCTCCGGGCTGGACGCCCTCG
TCGGTGGGAACTATATCGGCATGATGCCGGGTAAAGGTAAAGAGCAGGATCACTTTGTCGCACTCGATAC
CCAACCGAAATATCGGCTGGACAATGGCGATCTGATGATCCACCTGCAAGCCCCCGATCTCGGTTCGCTG
AACAGCGGTTCATTGGTCTATTTCCGCAAGATCCCGGTGGGAAAAGTCTACGACTATGCCATCAATCCCA
ACAAGCAAGGCGTGGTGATTGATGTCCTGATCGAGCGGCGTTTTACCGATCTGGTGAAAAAAGGTAGCCG
TTTCTGGAACGTTTCCGGCGTTGATGCCAACGTCAGTATCAGTGGCGCGAAGGTGAAACTGGAAAGCCTG
GCGGCACTGGTTAACGGTGCGATTGCCTTCGATTCACCAGAAGAGTCGAAACCTGCCGAGGCGGAAGATA
CCTTTGGTCTGTATGAAGATCTGGCCCACAGCCAGCGTGGCGTAATAATAAAACTGGAACTGCCGAGTGG
GGCCGGATTAACCGCCGACTCGACGCCGTTAATGTATCAGGGGCTGGAAGTCGGACAGCTGACTAAACTG
GATTTAAATCCTGGTGGTAAAGTCACAGGGGAAATGACCGTTGATCCCAGCGTCGTTACCCTGCTTCGTG
AAAATACCCGCATCGAATTACGCAACCCGAAATTATCCCTTAGCGATGCTAATCTCAGCGCCCTGCTGAC
CGGCAAAACCTTCGAGCTGGTGCCCGGCGATGGCGAGCCACGCAAAGAGTTCGTTGTTGTGCCAGGCGAA
AAAGCACTGCTGCATGAACCTGATGTTCTGACGCTGACCCTGACCGCGCCGGAAAGTTACGGTATTGATG
CGGGTCAGCCGCTCATTCTTCACGGCGTGCAGGTAGGCCAGGTTATCGATCGTAAACTCACCAGCAAAGG
CGTCACCTTTACCGTCGCCATCGAGCCTCAGCATCGCGAACTGGTAAAAGGCGATAGCAAATTTGTCGTC
AACAGCCGTGTCGATGTGAAGGTGGGGCTGGATGGCGTTGAGTTTCTCGGTGCCAGCGCCTCAGAATGGA
TCAATGGCGGGATACGTATTCTGCCGGGCGATAAAGGTGAGATGAAAGCCAGCTATCCACTGTATGCCAA
TTTGGAAAAAGCGCTGGAGAACAGCCTTAGCGATTTACCCACCACAACCGTGAGTTTGAGTGCAGAGACG
CTGCCGGATGTGCAGGCAGGATCGGTAGTGCTGTACCGTAAATTTGAAGTTGGTGAAGTGATTACCGTGC
GTCCGCGAGCTAACGCGTTTGATATCGATCTGCATATTAAGCCGGAGTATCGCAACCTTCTGACCAGCAA
TAGCGTGTTCTGGGCAGAAGGCGGGGCGAAAGTTCAGCTGAATGGTAGTGGTCTGACCGTACAGGCATCC
CCGCTCTCCAGAGCATTAAAGGGAGCCATTAGCTTCGACAACCTCAGCGGTGCCAGCGCCAGTCAGCGTA
AAGGCGATAAGCGTATTCTGTATGCTTCCGAAACAGCGGCCCGTGCGGTTGGCGGGCAGATTACGCTTCA
CGCTTTCGATGCCGGAAAACTGGCGGTCGGGATGCCAATTCGCTATCTCGGTATTGATATCGGGCAAATC
CAGACGCTGGATCTGATTACCGCACGCAATGAAGTACAGGCAAAGGCGGTACTTTACCCGGAATATGTCC
AGACCTTTGCTCGCGGTGGTACGCGCTTCTCAGTGGTCACACCGCAAATTTCGGCAGCTGGCGTTGAGCA
TCTTGATACTATCCTCCAGCCGTATATCAACGTCGAACCAGGCCGGGGCAATCCTCGCCGCGACTTTGAA
TTACAAGAGGCCACCATTACTGATTCGCGTTACCTGGATGGCTTAAGCATTATTGTTGAAGCGCCGGAAG
CCGGTTCGTTAGGCATCGGTACGCCTGTGCTGTTCCGTGGTCTGGAAGTCGGTACGGTTACAGGAATGAC
GCTGGGGACATTGTCAGATCGCGTGATGATTGCGATGCGCATCAGTAAACGCTATCAACACCTGGTGCGT
AACAATTCCGTCTTCTGGTTGGCATCGGGTTACAGTCTGGACTTTGGTCTGACGGGCGGCGTAGTGAAAA
CCGGCACCTTTAACCAGTTTATCCGTGGCGGCATCGCCTTCGCCACGCCTCCGGGTACGCCACTGGCACC
GAAAGCCCAGGAAGGCAAACACTTCCTGTTGCAGGAAAGTGAACCGAAAGAGTGGCGTGAATGGGGAACT
GCGCTTCCCAAATAAGGTACCAAATTCCAGAAAAGAGACGCTGAAAAGCGTCTTTTTTCGTTTTGGTCCT
GGTCTGAGGAATGGTTGTAAGCTTGGCTGTTTTGGCGGATGAGAGAAGATTTTCAGCCTGATACAGATTA
AATCAGAACGCAGAAGCGGTCTGATAAAACAGAATTTGCCTGGCGGCAGTAGCGCGGTGGTCCCACCTGA
CCCCATGCCGAACTCAGAAGTGAAACGCCGTAGCGCCGATGGTAGTGTGGGGTCTCCCCATGCGAGAGTA
GGGAACTGCCAGGCATCAAATAAAACGAAAGGCTCAGTCGAAAGACTGGGCCTTTCGTTTTATCTGTTGT
TTGTCGGTGAACGCTCTCCTGAGTAGGACAAATCCGCCGGGAGCGGATTTGAACGTTGCGAAGCAACGGC
CCGGAGGGTGGCGGGCAGGACGCCCGCCATAAACTGCCAGGCATCAAATTAAGCAGAAGGCCATCCTGAC
GGATGGCCTTTTTGCGTTTCTACAAACTCTTTTGTTTATTTTTCTAAATACATTCAAATATGTATCCGCT
CATGAGACAATAACCCTGATAAATGCTTCAATAATATTGAAAAAGGAAGAGTATGAGTATTCAACATTTC
CGTGTCGCCCTTATTCCCTTTTTTGCGGCATTTTGCCTTCCTGTTTTTGCTCACCCAGAAACGCTGGTGA
AAGTAAAAGATGCTGAAGATCAGTTGGGTGCACGAGTGGGTTACATCGAACTGGATCTCAACAGCGGTAA
GATCCTTGAGAGTTTTCGCCCCGAAGAACGTTTTCCAATGATGAGCACTTTTAAAGTTCTGCTATGTGGC
GCGGTATTATCCCGTGTTGACGCCGGGCAAGAGCAACTCGGTCGCCGCATACACTATTCTCAGAATGACT
TGGTTGAGTACTCACCAGTCACAGAAAAGCATCTTACGGATGGCATGACAGTAAGAGAATTATGCAGTGC
TGCCATAACCATGAGTGATAACACTGCGGCCAACTTACTTCTGACAACGATCGGAGGACCGAAGGAGCTA
ACCGCTTTTTTGCACAACATGGGGGATCATGTAACTCGCCTTGATCGTTGGGAACCGGAGCTGAATGAAG
CCATACCAAACGACGAGCGTGACACCACGATGCCTGCAGCAATGGCAACAACGTTGCGCAAACTATTAAC
TGGCGAACTACTTACTCTAGCTTCCCGGCAACAATTAATAGACTGGATGGAGGCGGATAAAGTTGCAGGA
CCACTTCTGCGCTCGGCCCTTCCGGCTGGCTGGTTTATTGCTGATAAATCTGGAGCCGGTGAGCGTGGGT
CTCGCGGTATCATTGCAGCACTGGGGCCAGATGGTAAGCCCTCCCGTATCGTAGTTATCTACACGACGGG
GAGTCAGGCAACTATGGATGAACGAAATAGACAGATCGCTGAGATAGGTGCCTCACTGATTAAGCATTGG
TAACTGTCAGACCAAGTTTACTCATATATACTTTAGATTGATT
[125 nt withheld, positions 5784-5908]
C
[141 nt withheld, positions 5910-6050]
CCTTTGACGTTGGAGTCCACGTTCTTT
[37 nt withheld, positions 6078-6114]
ACCCTATCTCGGGCTATTCTTTTGATTTATAAGGGATTTTGCCGATTTCGGCCTATTGGTTAAAAAATGA
GCTGATTTAACAAAAATTTAACGCGAATTTTAACAAAATATTAACGTTTACAATTTAAAAGGATCTAGGT
GAAGATCCTTTTTGATAATCTCATGACCAAAATCCCTTAACGTGAGTTTTCGTTCCACTGAGCGTCAGAC
CCCGTAGAAAAGATCAAAGGATCTTCTTGAGATCCTTTTTTTCTGCGCGTAATCTGCTGCTTGCAAACAA
AAAAACCACCGCTACCAGCGGTGGTTTGTTTGCCGGATCAAGAGCTACCAACTCTTTTTCCGAAGGTAAC
TGGCTCAGCAGAGCGCAGATACCAAATACTGTCCTTCTAGTGTAGCCGTAGTTAGGCCACCACTTCAAGA
ACTCTGTAGCACCGCCTACATACCTCGCTCTGCTAATCCTGTTACCAGTGGCTGCTGCCAGTGGCGATAA
GTCGTGTCTTACCGGGTTGGACTCAAGACGATAGTTACCGGATAAGGCGCAGCGGTCGGGCTGAACGGGG
GGTTCGTGCACACAGCCCAGCTTGGAGCGAACGACCTACACCGAACTGAGATACCTACAGCGTGAGCTAT
GAGAAAGCGCCACGCTTCCCGAAGGGAGAAAGGCGGACAGGTATCCGGTAAGCGGCAGGGTCGGAACAGG
AGAGCGCACGAGGGAGCTTCCAGGGGGAAACGCCTGGTATCTTTATAGTCCTGTCGGGTTTCGCCACCTC
TGACTTGAGCGTCGATTTTTGTGATGCTCGTCAGGGGGGCGGAGCCTATGGAAAAACGCCAGCAACGCGG
CCTTTTTACGGTTCCTGGCCTTTTGCTGGCCTTTTGCTCACATGTTCTTTCCTGCGTTATCCCCTGATTC
TGTGGATAACCGTATTACCGCCTTTGAGTGAGCTGATACCGCTCGCCGCAGCCGAACGACCGAGCGCAGC
GAGTCAGTGAGCGAGGAAGCGGAAGAGCGCCTGATGCGGTATTTTCTCCTTACGCATCTGTGCGGTATTT
CACACCGCATAGGGTCATGGCTGCGCCCCGACACCCGCCAACACCCGCTGACGCGCCCTGACGGGCTTGT
CTGCTCCCGGCATCCGCTTACAGACAAGCTGTGACCGTCTCCGGGAGCTGCATGTGTCAGAGGTTTTCAC
CGTCATCACCGAAACGCGCGAGGCAGAAGGAGATGGCGCCCAACAGTCCCCCGGCCACGGGGCCTGCCAC
CATACCCACGCCGAAACAAGCGCTCATGAGCCCGAAGTGGCGAGCCCGATCTTCCCCATCGGTGATGTCG
GCGATATAGGCGCCAGCAACCGCACCTGTGGCGCCGGTGATGCCGGCCACGATGCGTCCGGCGTAGAGGA
TCTGCTCATGTTTGACAGCTTATCATCGATGCATAATGTGCCTGTCAAATGGACGAAGCAGGGATTCTGC
AAACCCTATGCTACTCCGTCAAGCCGTCAATTGTCTGATTCGTTACCAATTATGACAACTTGACGGCTAC
ATCATTCACTTTTTCTTCACAACCGGCACGGAACTCGCTCGGGCTGGCCCCGGTGCATTTTTTAAATACC
CGCGAGAAATAGAGTTGATCGTCAAAACCAACATTGCGACCGACGGTGGCGATAGGCATCCGGGTGGTGC
TCAAAAGCAGCTTCGCCTGGCTGATACGTTGGTCCTCGCGCCAGCTTAAGACGCTAATCCCTAACTGCTG
GCGGAAAAGATGTGACAGACGCGACGGCGACAAGCAAACATGCTGTGCGACGCTGGCGATATCAAAATTG
CTGTCTGCCAGGTGATCGCTGATGTACTGACAAGCCTCGCGTACCCGATTATCCATCGGTGGATGGAGCG
ACTCGTTAATCGCTTCCATGCGCCGCAGTAACAATTGCTCAAGCAGATTTATCGCCAGCAGCTCCGAATA
GCGCCCTTCCCCTTGCCCGGCGTTAATGATTTGCCCAAACAGGTCGCTGAAATGCGGCTGGTGCGCTTCA
TCCGGGCGAAAGAACCCCGTATTGGCAAATATTGACGGCCAGTTAAGCCATTCATGCCAGTAGGCGCGCG
GACGAAAGTAAACCCACTGGTGATACCATTCGCGAGCCTCCGGATGACGACCGTAGTGATGAATCTCTCC
TGGCGGGAACAGCAAAATATCACCCGGTCGGCAAACAAATTCTCGTCCCTGATTTTTCACCACCCCCTGA
CCGCGAATGGTGAGATTGAGAATATAACCTTTCATTCCCAGCGGTCGGTCGATAAAAAAATCGAGATAAC
CGTTGGCCTCAATCGGCGTTAAACCCGCCACCAGATGGGCATTAAACGAGTATCCCGGCAGCAGGGGATC
ATTTTGCGCTTCAGCCATACTTTTCATACTCCCGC
Features (pLannotate 1.2.2; 16 found; start..end, strand, type, name):
     10..294     +  promoter       araBAD promoter: araBAD; promoter of the L-arabinose operon of E. coli; the araC regulatory gene is transcribed in the opposite direction (Guzman et al., 1995)
    381..1058    +  CDS            yebS (fragment): YEBS_ECOLI - Experimental evidence at protein level: Swiss-Prot protein existence level 1. Component of a transport pathway that contributes to membrane integrity. From Escherichia coli (strain K12).
   1069..1680    +  CDS            yebS (fragment): YEBS_ECOLI - Experimental evidence at protein level: Swiss-Prot protein existence level 1. Component of a transport pathway that contributes to membrane integrity. From Escherichia coli (strain K12).
   1652..4282    +  CDS            yebT: YEBT_ECOLI - Experimental evidence at protein level: Swiss-Prot protein existence level 1. Component of a transport pathway that contributes to membrane integrity (PubMed:27795327). May directly span the intermembrane space, facilitating the transport of substrates across the periplasm (Probable). From Escherichia coli (strain K12).
   4448..4563    +  ncRNA          5S rRNA: Accession: RF00001 - 5S ribosomal RNA
   4567..4653    +  terminator     rrnB T1 terminator: Escherichia coli rrnB; transcription terminator T1 from the E. coli rrnB gene
   4745..4772    +  terminator     rrnB T2 terminator: transcription terminator T2 from the E. coli rrnB gene
   4791..4882    +  promoter       AmpR promoter: bla
   4883..5743    +  CDS            AmpR: β-lactamase; bla; confers resistance to ampicillin, carbenicillin, and related antibiotics
   5785..6165    +  rep_origin     M13 ori (sequence partly withheld): M13 bacteriophage origin of replication; arrow indicates direction of (+) strand synthesis
   6351..6938    +  rep_origin     ori: high-copy-number ColE1/pMB1/pBR322/pUC origin of replication
   7124..7175    -  misc_feature   bom (fragment): basis of mobility region from pBR322
   7291..7330    -  CDS            rop (fragment): Rop protein, which maintains plasmids at low copy number; rop
   7331..7516    -  CDS            TcR (fragment): tetracycline efflux protein; tet; confers resistance to tetracycline
   7526..7544    +  promoter       tet promoter (fragment): E. coli promoter for tetracycline efflux protein gene
   7634..8512    -  CDS            araC: L-arabinose regulatory protein; araC
