[The description below was written by a language model from this plasmid's Addgene catalogue record and pLannotate feature annotations shown in this document.]
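Description:
pBEL2889 is a pBAD-based bacterial expression plasmid of about 8.5 kb for arabinose-inducible co-expression of the E. coli LetA and LetB proteins (formerly YebS and YebT). These are components of a transport pathway that contributes to envelope membrane integrity. It replicates from a high-copy ColE1/pMB1-type origin and is selected with ampicillin through the bla gene. An M13 phage origin is also annotated, along with short remnants of pBR322 sequence (bom, rop, the tetracycline resistance gene and its promoter) that are fragments only and presumably non-functional. The araC regulator gene is transcribed divergently from the araBAD promoter, so the insert is controlled by L-arabinose.

Downstream of the araBAD promoter, LetA is encoded as two separate pieces rather than one continuous reading frame, which matches the two yebS fragments in the feature table. The first piece covers residues 1–223, carries C124S, and has an N-terminal 6xHis-2xQH tag followed by a TEV protease site for affinity purification and tag removal. The second piece covers residues 224–427 and carries C266S, C343S and I383C. The three Cys-to-Ser changes produce the "Cys-light" background, and I383C introduces a cysteine at a defined position. Such designs commonly serve site-specific labelling or crosslinking, but the record does not state the application. The letB (yebT) coding sequence follows and slightly overlaps the end of the second LetA segment in the annotation. Transcription ends at the rrnB T1 and T2 terminators, which are preceded by a 5S rRNA segment. According to the record, the plasmid is used to express the Cys-light LetA(I383C) variant together with LetB.
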