Addgene plasmid #232521: pBEL2889
Purpose: Expression plasmid of Cys-light LetA(I383C) with LetB
Depositing lab: Gira Bhabha & Damian Ekiert. Depositing organization: Johns Hopkins University and School of Medicine. Publication: LetA defines a structurally distinct transporter family. Santarossa CC, Li Y, Yousef S, Hasdemir HS, Rodriguez CC, Haase MAB, Baek M, Coudray N, Pavek JG, Focke KN, Silverberg AL, Bautista C, Yeh JT, Marty MT, Baker D, Tajkhorshid E, Ekiert DC, Bhabha G. Nature. 2026 Jan 21. doi: 10.1038/s41586-025-09990-0. PubMed 41565823.
Backbone
  Vector backbone: pBAD
  Vector type: Bacterial Expression
Growth in bacteria
  Bacterial resistance: Ampicillin, 100 μg/mL
  Growth temperature: 37°C
  Growth strain: DH5alpha
  Copy number: High Copy
Gene/Insert
  Gene/Insert name: YebST (alt name: LetAB)
  Species: E. coli
  Mutation: [6xHis2xQH-TEV-LetA1(1-223,C124S)]-[LetA2(224-427,C266S,C343S,I383C)]
  Entrez Gene: letA (a.k.a. b1833, ECK1832, yebS); letB (a.k.a. b1834, ECK1833, yebT)
  Promoter: araBAD
  Tag / fusion protein: 6xHis2xQH-TEV (N terminal on insert)
  Cloning method: Gibson Cloning
Terms and licenses: Academic/Nonprofit Terms; Industry Terms: Not Available to Industry
Depositor comments: Please visit https://doi.org/10.1101/2025.03.21.644421 for bioRxiv preprint.
How to cite: pBEL2889 was a gift from Gira Bhabha & Damian Ekiert (Addgene plasmid # 232521 ; http://n2t.net/addgene:232521 ; RRID:Addgene_232521)
